Addgene plasmid #161131: pDONR221-SLC22A6_STOP
Purpose: Gateway entry clone with codon-optimized ORF sequence for subcloning into custom expression vectors. Contains a STOP codon at the end of the codon-optimized ORF sequence.
Depositing lab: RESOLUTE Consortium & Giulio Superti-Furga. Depositing organization: CeMM Research Center for Molecular Medicine. Publication: The RESOLUTE consortium: unlocking SLC transporters for drug discovery. Superti-Furga G, Lackner D, Wiedmer T, Ingles-Prieto A, Barbosa B, Girardi E, Goldmann U, Gurtl B, Klavins K, Klimek C, Lindinger S, Lineiro-Retes E, Muller AC, Onstein S, Redinger G, Reil D, Sedlyarov V, Wolf G, Crawford M, Everley R, ... Steppan CM. Nat Rev Drug Discov. 2020 Jul;19(7):429-430. doi: 10.1038/d41573-020-00056-6. PubMed 32265506.
Backbone
  Vector backbone: pDONR221
  Backbone manufacturer: ThermoFisher Scientific
  Backbone size w/o insert (bp): 2550
  Vector type: Mammalian Expression
Growth in bacteria
  Bacterial resistance: Kanamycin, 50 μg/mL
  Growth temperature: 37°C
  Growth strain: NEB Stable
  Copy number: High Copy
Gene/Insert
  Gene/Insert name: SLC22A6 (alt name: ROAT1, PAHT, OAT1)
  Species: H. sapiens (human)
  Insert size (bp): 1692
  Entrez Gene: SLC22A6 (a.k.a. HOAT1, OAT1, PAHT, ROAT1)
  Cloning method: Gateway Cloning
  Sequencing primers: 5′ M13-fwd; 3′ M13-rev
Terms and licenses: Academic/Nonprofit Terms; Industry Terms
Depositor comments: This plasmid contains a STOP codon at the end of the codon-optimized ORF. For the version of this plasmid that does not contain a STOP codon, please see Addgene plasmid 131965 For more information on the full Resolute plasmid collection, please see www.addgene.org/depositor-collections/re-solute/. Please provide your feedback on this plasmid to the RESOLUTE consortium by filling out their RESOLUTE repository feedback form: https://forms.office.com/Pages/ResponsePage.aspx?id=0e05yklzmkS7rjFGQL4N7z4feCLQvEJAmVcOCM_u885UN1JJRko0Ukg4TVQwNTZLOUxPQVJWT1NHUCQlQCN0PWcu
How to cite: pDONR221-SLC22A6_STOP was a gift from RESOLUTE Consortium & Giulio Superti-Furga (Addgene plasmid # 161131 ; http://n2t.net/addgene:161131 ; RRID:Addgene_161131)
