[The description below was written by a language model from this plasmid's Addgene catalogue record and pLannotate feature annotations shown in this document.]
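Description:
pDONR221-SLC22A6_STOP is a Gateway entry clone built on the pDONR221 backbone and carrying a codon-optimized open reading frame for human SLC22A6, also known as OAT1, PAHT or ROAT1. This solute carrier is an organic anion transporter involved in renal elimination of endogenous and exogenous organic anions, exchanging anion uptake for efflux of a dicarboxylate. The sequenced plasmid is about 4.2 kb. It is maintained in E. coli through a high-copy ColE1/pUC-type origin and selected with kanamycin via an aph(3')-Ia aminoglycoside phosphotransferase gene.

The roughly 1.7 kb ORF sits between attL1 and attL2 sites, so an LR Clonase reaction can transfer it directionally into any attR-containing destination vector. Although the catalogue lists the vector type as mammalian expression, the feature table shows no eukaryotic promoter or polyadenylation signal driving the insert, so expression depends on the chosen destination vector. The only promoter annotated is a T7 promoter just outside attL2, oriented back towards the insert. rrnB T1 and T2 terminators lie upstream of attL1 and insulate the cassette from read-through transcription. Short lacI and lacZα fragments are backbone remnants with no evident function.

This version retains a stop codon at the end of the ORF, which makes it suited to native or N-terminally tagged expression rather than C-terminal fusions; the depositor notes that a companion clone without the stop codon exists. The plasmid belongs to a consortium collection of SLC transporter clones assembled to support transporter research and drug discovery.
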