Features (pLannotate 1.2.2; 10 found; start..end, strand, type, name):
      1..100     +  protein_bind   attL1: mutant version of attL; recombination site for the Gateway® LR reaction LR Clonase™
    106..1794    +  CDS            SLC22A6: S22A6_HUMAN - Also known as OAT1, PAHT. Experimental evidence at protein level: Swiss-Prot protein existence level 1. Involved in the renal elimination of endogenous and exogenous organic anions. Functions as organic anion exchanger when the uptake of one molecule of organic anion is coupled with an efflux of one molecule of endogenous dicarboxylic acid (glutarate, ketoglutarate, etc). Mediates the sodium-independent uptake of 2,3-dimercapto-1- propanesulfonic acid (DMPS) (By similarity). Mediates the sodium- independent uptake of p-aminohippurate (PAH), ochratoxin (OTA), acyclovir (ACV), 3'-a
   1799..1898    -  protein_bind   attL2: mutant version of attL; recombination site for the Gateway® LR reaction LR Clonase™
   1916..1934    -  promoter       T7 promoter: promoter for bacteriophage T7 RNA polymerase
   2068..2877    +  CDS            KanR: aminoglycoside phosphotransferase; aph(3')-Ia; confers resistance to kanamycin in bacteria or G418 (Geneticin®) in eukaryotes
   3024..3612    +  rep_origin     ori: high-copy-number ColE1/pMB1/pBR322/pUC origin of replication
   3795..3887    +  CDS            lacI (fragment): lac repressor; lacI; The lac repressor binds to the lac operator to inhibit transcription in E. coli. This inhibition can be relieved by adding lactose or isopropyl-β-D-thiogalactopyranoside (IPTG).
   3942..3969    -  terminator     rrnB T2 terminator: transcription terminator T2 from the E. coli rrnB gene
   4101..4144    +  terminator     rrnB T1 terminator: Escherichia coli rrnB; transcription terminator T1 from the E. coli rrnB gene
   4191..4227    -  CDS            lacZα (fragment): LacZα fragment of β-galactosidase; lacZ fragment
>Addgene plasmid #161131 | pDONR221-SLC22A6_STOP | addgene full sequence | sequence record 365772 | Addgene NGS Result
CAAATAATGATTTTATTTTGACTGATAGTGACCTGTTCGTTGCAACACATTGATGAGCAATGCTTTTTTA
TAATGCCAACTTTGTACAAAAAAGCAGGCTCCACCATGGCCTTCAACGACCTGCTGCAGCAAGTGGGAGG
AGTGGGCCGGTTTCAGCAGATCCAGGTGACCCTGGTGGTGCTGCCTCTGCTGCTGATGGCCAGCCACAAC
ACCCTGCAGAATTTCACAGCCGCCATCCCAACCCACCACTGCAGGCCACCTGCAGACGCAAACCTGTCCA
AGAATGGAGGACTGGAAGTGTGGCTGCCTAGGGATAGACAGGGCCAGCCAGAGAGCTGTCTGAGATTCAC
ATCCCCACAGTGGGGCCTGCCCTTTCTGAACGGAACCGAGGCAAATGGAACCGGAGCAACAGAGCCATGC
ACAGACGGCTGGATCTACGATAATTCTACCTTCCCTAGCACCATCGTGACAGAGTGGGACCTGGTGTGCA
GCCACAGGGCCCTGAGGCAGCTGGCACAGTCCCTGTACATGGTGGGCGTGCTGCTGGGCGCCATGGTGTT
TGGCTATCTGGCCGATAGGCTGGGCCGGAGAAAGGTGCTGATCCTGAACTACCTGCAGACAGCCGTGTCC
GGAACCTGCGCAGCCTTCGCCCCTAATTTTCCAATCTATTGTGCCTTCAGGCTGCTGTCTGGAATGGCAC
TGGCAGGCATCAGCCTGAACTGCATGACCCTGAATGTGGAGTGGATGCCTATCCACACAAGGGCATGCGT
GGGCACCCTGATCGGATACGTGTATTCCCTGGGACAGTTTCTGCTGGCAGGAGTGGCATACGCAGTGCCT
CACTGGAGGCACCTGCAGCTGCTGGTGTCTGCCCCATTCTTTGCCTTCTTTATCTATTCTTGGTTCTTTA
TCGAGAGCGCCAGATGGCACAGCTCCTCTGGCCGGCTGGACCTGACACTGAGAGCCCTGCAGCGGGTGGC
CAGAATCAACGGCAAGAGGGAGGAGGGAGCAAAGCTGTCCATGGAGGTGCTGAGAGCCTCTCTGCAGAAG
GAGCTGACCATGGGCAAGGGACAGGCAAGCGCCATGGAGCTGCTGAGGTGCCCAACACTGCGCCACCTGT
TCCTGTGCCTGAGCATGCTGTGGTTCGCCACCTCCTTTGCCTACTATGGCCTGGTCATGGACCTGCAGGG
CTTCGGCGTGTCTATCTACCTGATCCAGGTCATCTTTGGCGCCGTGGATCTGCCAGCCAAGCTGGTGGGC
TTCCTGGTCATCAACAGCCTGGGCAGGCGCCCCGCACAGATGGCCGCCCTGCTGCTGGCAGGAATCTGCA
TCCTGCTGAATGGCGTGATCCCCCAGGATCAGTCCATCGTGAGGACATCTCTGGCCGTGCTGGGCAAGGG
ATGCCTGGCAGCCTCCTTCAACTGTATCTTTCTGTACACCGGCGAGCTGTATCCCACAATGATCAGGCAG
ACCGGCATGGGCATGGGCTCTACAATGGCAAGGGTGGGAAGCATCGTGTCCCCTCTGGTGTCCATGACCG
CCGAGCTGTACCCCTCTATGCCTCTGTTCATCTATGGAGCAGTGCCAGTGGCAGCATCTGCCGTGACAGT
GCTGCTGCCAGAGACCCTGGGACAGCCACTGCCAGACACAGTGCAGGATCTGGAGAGCAGATGGGCACCA
ACCCAGAAGGAGGCAGGCATCTACCCTAGGAAGGGCAAGCAGACCCGCCAGCAGCAGGAGCACCAGAAGT
ATATGGTGCCACTGCAGGCATCCGCCCAGGAGAAGAATGGCCTGTAAGACCCAGCTTTCTTGTACAAAGT
TGGCATTATAAGAAAGCATTGCTTATCAATTTGTTGCAACGAACAGGTCACTATCAGTCAAAATAAAATC
ATTATTTGCCATCCAGCTGATATCCCCTATAGTGAGTCGTATTACATGGTCATAGCTGTTTCCTGGCAGC
TCTGGCCCGTGTCTCAAAATCTCTGATGTTACATTGCACAAGATAAAAATATATCATCATGAACAATAAA
ACTGTCTGCTTACATAAACAGTAATACAAGGGGTGTTATGAGCCATATTCAACGGGAAACGTCGAGGCCG
CGATTAAATTCCAACATGGATGCTGATTTATATGGGTATAAATGGGCTCGCGATAATGTCGGGCAATCAG
GTGCGACAATCTATCGCTTGTATGGGAAGCCCGATGCGCCAGAGTTGTTTCTGAAACATGGCAAAGGTAG
CGTTGCCAATGATGTTACAGATGAGATGGTCAGACTAAACTGGCTGACGGAATTTATGCCTCTTCCGACC
ATCAAGCATTTTATCCGTACTCCTGATGATGCATGGTTACTCACCACTGCGATCCCCGGAAAAACAGCAT
TCCAGGTATTAGAAGAATATCCTGATTCAGGTGAAAATATTGTTGATGCGCTGGCAGTGTTCCTGCGCCG
GTTGCATTCGATTCCTGTTTGTAATTGTCCTTTTAACAGCGATCGCGTATTTCGTCTCGCTCAGGCGCAA
TCACGAATGAATAACGGTTTGGTTGATGCGAGTGATTTTGATGACGAGCGTAATGGCTGGCCTGTTGAAC
AAGTCTGGAAAGAAATGCATAAACTTTTGCCATTCTCACCGGATTCAGTCGTCACTCATGGTGATTTCTC
ACTTGATAACCTTATTTTTGACGAGGGGAAATTAATAGGTTGTATTGATGTTGGACGAGTCGGAATCGCA
GACCGATACCAGGATCTTGCCATCCTATGGAACTGCCTCGGTGAGTTTTCTCCTTCATTACAGAAACGGC
TTTTTCAAAAATATGGTATTGATAATCCTGATATGAATAAATTGCAGTTTCATTTGATGCTCGATGAGTT
TTTCTAATCAGAATTGGTTAATTGGTTGTAACACTGGCAGAGCATTACGCTGACTTGACGGGACGGCGCA
AGCTCATGACCAAAATCCCTTAACGTGAGTTACGCGTCGTTCCACTGAGCGTCAGACCCCGTAGAAAAGA
TCAAAGGATCTTCTTGAGATCCTTTTTTTCTGCGCGTAATCTGCTGCTTGCAAACAAAAAAACCACCGCT
ACCAGCGGTGGTTTGTTTGCCGGATCAAGAGCTACCAACTCTTTTTCCGAAGGTAACTGGCTTCAGCAGA
GCGCAGATACCAAATACTGTTCTTCTAGTGTAGCCGTAGTTAGGCCACCACTTCAAGAACTCTGTAGCAC
CGCCTACATACCTCGCTCTGCTAATCCTGTTACCAGTGGCTGCTGCCAGTGGCGATAAGTCGTGTCTTAC
CGGGTTGGACTCAAGACGATAGTTACCGGATAAGGCGCAGCGGTCGGGCTGAACGGGGGGTTCGTGCACA
CAGCCCAGCTTGGAGCGAACGACCTACACCGAACTGAGATACCTACAGCGTGAGCTATGAGAAAGCGCCA
CGCTTCCCGAAGGGAGAAAGGCGGACAGGTATCCGGTAAGCGGCAGGGTCGGAACAGGAGAGCGCACGAG
GGAGCTTCCAGGGGGAAACGCCTGGTATCTTTATAGTCCTGTCGGGTTTCGCCACCTCTGACTTGAGCGT
CGATTTTTGTGATGCTCGTCAGGGGGGCGGAGCCTATGGAAAAACGCCAGCAACGCGGCCTTTTTACGGT
TCCTGGCCTTTTGCTGGCCTTTTGCTCACATGTTCTTTCCTGCGTTATCCCCTGATTCTGTGGATAACCG
TATTACCGCCTTTGAGTGAGCTGATACCGCTCGCCGCAGCCGAACGACCGAGCGCAGCGAGTCAGTGAGC
GAGGAAGCGGAAGAGCGCCCAATACGCAAACCGCCTCTCCCCGCGCGTTGGCCGATTCATTAATGCAGCT
GGCACGACAGGTTTCCCGACTGGAAAGCGGGCAGTGAGCGCAACGCAATTAATACGCGTACCGCTAGCCA
GGAAGAGTTTGTAGAAACGCAAAAAGGCCATCCGTCAGGATGGCCTTCTGCTTAGTTTGATGCCTGGCAG
TTTATGGCGGGCGTCCTGCCCGCCACCCTCCGGGCCGTTGCTTCACAACGTTCAAATCCGCTCCCGGCGG
ATTTGTCCTACTCAGGAGAGCGTTCACCGACAAACAACAGATAAAACGAAAGGCCCAGTCTTCCGACTGA
GCCTTTCGTTTTATTTGATGCCTGGCAGTTCCCTACTCTCGCGTTAACGCTAGCATGGATGTTTTCCCAG
TCACGACGTTGTAAAACGACGGCCAGTCTTAAGCTCGGGCCC
