>Addgene plasmid #161131 | pDONR221-SLC22A6_STOP | depositor partial sequence | sequence record 312197 | Codon-optimized ORF of SLC22A6
ATGGCCTTCAACGACCTGCTGCAGCAAGTGGGAGGAGTGGGCCGGTTTCAGCAGATCCAGGTGACCCTGG
TGGTGCTGCCTCTGCTGCTGATGGCCAGCCACAACACCCTGCAGAATTTCACAGCCGCCATCCCAACCCA
CCACTGCAGGCCACCTGCAGACGCAAACCTGTCCAAGAATGGAGGACTGGAAGTGTGGCTGCCTAGGGAT
AGACAGGGCCAGCCAGAGAGCTGTCTGAGATTCACATCCCCACAGTGGGGCCTGCCCTTTCTGAACGGAA
CCGAGGCAAATGGAACCGGAGCAACAGAGCCATGCACAGACGGCTGGATCTACGATAATTCTACCTTCCC
TAGCACCATCGTGACAGAGTGGGACCTGGTGTGCAGCCACAGGGCCCTGAGGCAGCTGGCACAGTCCCTG
TACATGGTGGGCGTGCTGCTGGGCGCCATGGTGTTTGGCTATCTGGCCGATAGGCTGGGCCGGAGAAAGG
TGCTGATCCTGAACTACCTGCAGACAGCCGTGTCCGGAACCTGCGCAGCCTTCGCCCCTAATTTTCCAAT
CTATTGTGCCTTCAGGCTGCTGTCTGGAATGGCACTGGCAGGCATCAGCCTGAACTGCATGACCCTGAAT
GTGGAGTGGATGCCTATCCACACAAGGGCATGCGTGGGCACCCTGATCGGATACGTGTATTCCCTGGGAC
AGTTTCTGCTGGCAGGAGTGGCATACGCAGTGCCTCACTGGAGGCACCTGCAGCTGCTGGTGTCTGCCCC
ATTCTTTGCCTTCTTTATCTATTCTTGGTTCTTTATCGAGAGCGCCAGATGGCACAGCTCCTCTGGCCGG
CTGGACCTGACACTGAGAGCCCTGCAGCGGGTGGCCAGAATCAACGGCAAGAGGGAGGAGGGAGCAAAGC
TGTCCATGGAGGTGCTGAGAGCCTCTCTGCAGAAGGAGCTGACCATGGGCAAGGGACAGGCAAGCGCCAT
GGAGCTGCTGAGGTGCCCAACACTGCGCCACCTGTTCCTGTGCCTGAGCATGCTGTGGTTCGCCACCTCC
TTTGCCTACTATGGCCTGGTCATGGACCTGCAGGGCTTCGGCGTGTCTATCTACCTGATCCAGGTCATCT
TTGGCGCCGTGGATCTGCCAGCCAAGCTGGTGGGCTTCCTGGTCATCAACAGCCTGGGCAGGCGCCCCGC
ACAGATGGCCGCCCTGCTGCTGGCAGGAATCTGCATCCTGCTGAATGGCGTGATCCCCCAGGATCAGTCC
ATCGTGAGGACATCTCTGGCCGTGCTGGGCAAGGGATGCCTGGCAGCCTCCTTCAACTGTATCTTTCTGT
ACACCGGCGAGCTGTATCCCACAATGATCAGGCAGACCGGCATGGGCATGGGCTCTACAATGGCAAGGGT
GGGAAGCATCGTGTCCCCTCTGGTGTCCATGACCGCCGAGCTGTACCCCTCTATGCCTCTGTTCATCTAT
GGAGCAGTGCCAGTGGCAGCATCTGCCGTGACAGTGCTGCTGCCAGAGACCCTGGGACAGCCACTGCCAG
ACACAGTGCAGGATCTGGAGAGCAGATGGGCACCAACCCAGAAGGAGGCAGGCATCTACCCTAGGAAGGG
CAAGCAGACCCGCCAGCAGCAGGAGCACCAGAAGTATATGGTGCCACTGCAGGCATCCGCCCAGGAGAAG
AATGGCCTGTAA
